>Addgene plasmid #84548 | pU2T4-YFP | addgene full sequence | sequence record 176278 | Addgene NGS Result
GAAGAGGGACAGCTATGACTGGGAGTAGTCAGGAGAGGAGGAAAAATCTGGCTAGTAAAACATGTAAGGA
AAATTTTAGGGATGTTAAAGAAAAAAATAACACAAAACAAAATATAAAAAAAATCTAACCTCAAGTCAAG
GCTTTTCTATGGAATAAGGAATGGACAGCAGGGGGCTGTTTCATATACTGATGACCTCTTTATAGCCAAC
CTTTGTTCATGGCAGCCAGCATATGGGCATATGTTGCCAAACTCTAAACCAAATACTCATTCTGATGTTT
TAAATGATTTGCCCTCCCATATGTCCTTCCGAGTGAGAGACACAAAAAATTCCAACACACTATTGCAATG
AAAATAAATTTCCTTTATTAGCCAGAAGTCAGATGCTCAAGGGGCTTCATGATGTCCCCATAATTTTTGG
CAGAGGGAAAAAGATCGATCTCAGTGGTATTTGTGAGCCAGGGCATTGGCCACACCAGCCACCACCTTCT
GATAGGCAGCCTGCACCTGAGGAGTGAATTCTTTGCCAAAATGATGAGACAGCACAACAACCAGCACGTT
GCCCAGGAGCTGTAGGAAAGAGAAGAAGGCATGAACATGGTTAGCAGAGGGGCCCGGTTTGGACTCAGAG
TATTTTATCCTCATCTCAAACAGTGTATATCATTGTAACCATAAAGAGAAAGGCAGGATGATGACCAGGG
TGTAGTTGTTTCTACCAATAAGAATATTTCCACGCCAGCCAGAATTTATATGCAGAAATATTCTACCTTA
TCATTTAATTATAACAATTGTTCTCTAAAACTGTGCTGAAGTACAATATAATATACCCTGATTGCCTTGA
AAAAAAAGTGATTAGAGAAAGTACTTACAATCTGACAAATAAACAAAAGTGAATTTAAAAATTCGTTACA
AATGCAAGCTAAAGTTTAACGAAAAAGTTACAGAAAATGAAAAGAAAATAAGAGGAGACAATGGTTGTCA
ACAGAGTAGAAAGTGAAAGAAACAAAATTATCATGAGGGTCCATGGTGATACAAGGGACATCTTCCCATT
CTAAACAACACCCTGAAAACTTTGCCCCCTCCATATAACATGAATTTTACAATAGCGAAAAAGAAAGAAC
AATCAAGGGTCCCCAAACTCACACCGGTCGGAGGACAGTACTCCGCGGAGGACAGTACTCCGTCTCTATC
ACTGATAGGGATCTCTATCACTGATAGGGAGTCTCTATCACTGATAGGGATCTCTATCACTGATAGGGAG
GTACCTATAAGCAGAGCTCGTTTAGTGAACCGTCAGATCGCCTGGAGACGCCATCCACGCTGTTTTGACC
TCCATAGAAGACACCGGGACCGATCCAGCCTGCCTGAAGTTCTCAGCTCTAGAGATATCGTCGAGGCCGC
GCTAGTATGGTGAGCAAGGGCGAGGAGCTGTTCACCGGGGTGGTGCCCATCCTGGTCGAGCTGGACGGCG
ACGTAAACGGCCACAAGTTCAGCGTGTCCGGCGAGGGCGAGGGCGATGCCACCTACGGCAAGCTGACCCT
GAAGTTCATCTGCACCACCGGCAAGCTGCCCGTGCCCTGGCCCACCCTCGTGACCACCTTCGGCTACGGC
CTGCAGTGCTTCGCCCGCTACCCCGACCACATGAAGCAGCACGACTTCTTCAAGTCCGCCATGCCCGAAG
GCTACGTCCAGGAGCGCACCATCTTCTTCAAGGACGACGGCAACTACAAGACCCGCGCCGAGGTGAAGTT
CGAGGGCGACACCCTGGTGAACCGCATCGAGCTGAAGGGCATCGACTTCAAGGAGGACGGCAACATCCTG
GGGCACAAGCTGGAGTACAACTACAACAGCCACAACGTCTATATCATGGCCGACAAGCAGAAGAACGGCA
TCAAGGTGAACTTCAAGATCCGCCACAACATCGAGGACGGCAGCGTGCAGCTCGCCGACCACTACCAGCA
GAACACCCCCATCGGCGACGGCCCCGTGCTGCTGCCCGACAACCACTACCTGAGCTACCAGTCCGCCCTG
AGCAAAGACCCCAACGAGAAGCGCGATCACATGGTCCTGCTGGAGTTCGTGACCGCCGCCGGGATCACTC
TCGGCATGGACGAGCTGTACAAGTAAAAGCTTGTCGACCTAGTTCTAGAGGATCCAGACATGATAAGATA
CATTGATGAGTTTGGACAAACCACAACTAGAATGCAGTGAAAAAAATGCTTTATTTGTGAAATTTGTGAT
GCTATTGCTTTATTTGTAACCATTATAAGCTGCAATAAACAAGTTAACAACAACAATTGCATTCATTTTA
TGTTTCAGGTTCAGGGGGAGGTGTGGGAGGTTTTTTAAAGCAAGTAAAACCTCTACAAATGTGGTATGGC
TGATTATGATCCTGCAAGCCTCGTCGTCCTGGCCGGACCACGCTATCTGTGCAAGGTCCCCGGCCCCGGA
CGCGCGCTCCATGAGCAGAGCGCCCGCCGCCGAGGCGAAGACTCGGGCGGCGCCCTGCCCGTCCCACCAG
GTCAACAGGCGGTAACCGGCCTCTTCATCGGGAATGCGCGCGACCTTCAGCATCGCCGGCATGTCCCCCT
GGCGGACGGGAAGTATCCAGCTCGACCAAGCTGGCCGCGTCGAGTGAAGACGAAAGGGCCTCGTGATACG
CCTATTTTTATAGGTTAATGTCATGATAATAATGGTTTCTTAGACGTCAGGTGGCACTTTTCGGGGAAAT
GTGCGCGGAACCCCTATTTGTTTATTTTTCTAAATACATTCAAATATGTATCCGCTCATGAGACAATAAC
CCTGATAAATGCTTCAATAATATTGAAAAAGGAAGAGTATGAGTATTCAACATTTCCGTGTCGCCCTTAT
TCCCTTTTTTGCGGCATTTTGCCTTCCTGTTTTTGCTCACCCAGAAACGCTGGTGAAAGTAAAAGATGCT
GAAGATCAGTTGGGTGCACGAGTGGGTTACATCGAACTGGATCTCAACAGCGGTAAGATCCTTGAGAGTT
TTCGCCCCGAAGAACGTTTTCCAATGATGAGCACTTTTAAAGTTCTGCTATGTGGCGCGGTATTATCCCG
TGTTGACGCCGGGCAAGAGCAACTCGGTCGCCGCATACACTATTCTCAGAATGACTTGGTTGAGTACTCA
CCAGTCACAGAAAAGCATCTTACGGATGGCATGACAGTAAGAGAATTATGCAGTGCTGCCATAACCATGA
GTGATAACACTGCGGCCAACTTACTTCTGACAACGATCGGAGGACCGAAGGAGCTAACCGCTTTTTTGCA
CAACATGGGGGATCATGTAACTCGCCTTGATCGTTGGGAACCGGAGCTGAATGAAGCCATACCAAACGAC
GAGCGTGACACCACGATGCCTGTAGCAATGGCAACAACGTTGCGCAAACTATTAACTGGCGAACTACTTA
CTCTAGCTTCCCGGCAACAATTAATAGACTGGATGGAGGCGGATAAAGTTGCAGGACCACTTCTGCGCTC
GGCCCTTCCGGCTGGCTGGTTTATTGCTGATAAATCTGGAGCCGGTGAGCGTGGGTCTCGCGGTATCATT
GCAGCACTGGGGCCAGATGGTAAGCCCTCCCGTATCGTAGTTATCTACACGACGGGGAGTCAGGCAACTA
TGGATGAACGAAATAGACAGATCGCTGAGATAGGTGCCTCACTGATTAAGCATTGGTAACTGTCAGACCA
AGTTTACTCATATATACTTTAGATTGATTTAAAACTTCATTTTTAATTTAAAAGGATCTAGGTGAAGATC
CTTTTTGATAATCTCATGACCAAAATCCCTTAACGTGAGTTTTCGTTCCACTGAGCGTCAGACCCCGTAG
AAAAGATCAAAGGATCTTCTTGAGATCCTTTTTTTCTGCGCGTAATCTGCTGCTTGCAAACAAAAAAACC
ACCGCTACCAGCGGTGGTTTGTTTGCCGGATCAAGAGCTACCAACTCTTTTTCCGAAGGTAACTGGCTTC
AGCAGAGCGCAGATACCAAATACTGTTCTTCTAGTGTAGCCGTAGTTAGGCCACCACTTCAAGAACTCTG
TAGCACCGCCTACATACCTCGCTCTGCTAATCCTGTTACCAGTGGCTGCTGCCAGTGGCGATAAGTCGTG
TCTTACCGGGTTGGACTCAAGACGATAGTTACCGGATAAGGCGCAGCGGTCGGGCTGAACGGGGGGTTCG
TGCACACAGCCCAGCTTGGAGCGAACGACCTACACCGAACTGAGATACCTACAGCGTGAGCTATGAGAAA
GCGCCACGCTTCCCGAAGGGAGAAAGGCGGACAGGTATCCGGTAAGCGGCAGGGTCGGAACAGGAGAGCG
CACGAGGGAGCTTCCAGGGGGAAACGCCTGGTATCTTTATAGTCCTGTCGGGTTTCGCCACCTCTGACTT
GAGCGTCGATTTTTGTGATGCTCGTCAGGGGGGCGGAGCCTATGGAAAAACGCCAGCAACGCGGCCTTTT
TACGGTTCCTGGCCTTTTGCTGGCCTTTTGCTCACATGTTCTTTCCTGCGTTATCCCCTGATTCTGTGGA
TAACCGTATTACCGCCTTTGAGTGAGCTGATACCGCTCGCCGCAGCCGAACGACCGAGCGCAGCGAGTCA
GTGAGCGAGGAAGCGGAAGAGCGCCCAATACGCAAACCGCCTCTCCCCGCGCGTTGGCCGATTCATTAAT
GCAGTCGAGGGATCTCCATAAGA
Features (pLannotate 1.2.2; 16 found; start..end, strand, type, name):
    314..369     -  polyA_signal   β-globin poly(A) signal: rabbit β-globin polyadenylation signal (Gil and Proudfoot, 1987)
    444..566     -  CDS            HBB: HBB_COLGU - Experimental evidence at transcript level: Swiss-Prot protein existence level 2. Involved in oxygen transport from the lung to the various peripheral tissues. From Colobus guereza (Mantled guereza) (Eastern black-and-white colobus monkey).
    570..1142    -  intron         β-globin intron: intron from rabbit β-globin gene
   1183..1201    -  promoter       PLtetO-1 promoter (fragment): modified phage lambda PL promoter with tet operator sites (Lutz and Bujard, 1997)
   1202..1222    -  promoter       tight TRE promoter (fragment): Tet-responsive promoter PTight, consisting of seven tet operator sequences followed by the minimal CMV promoter
   1220..1241    -  promoter       H1-2O2 promoter (fragment): doxycycline-inducible variant of the human H1 RNA promoter (Henriksen et al., 2007)
   1240..1259    -  promoter       PLtetO-1 promoter (fragment): modified phage lambda PL promoter with tet operator sites (Lutz and Bujard, 1997)
   1266..1302    +  promoter       tight TRE promoter (fragment): Tet-responsive promoter PTight, consisting of seven tet operator sequences followed by the minimal CMV promoter
   1407..2126    +  CDS            EYFP: enhanced YFP mammalian codon-optimized
   2151..2285    -  polyA_signal   SV40 poly(A) signal: SV40 polyadenylation signal
   2308..2391    -  CDS            large T antigen (fragment): large T antigen from SV40 (simian virus 40)
   2385..2615    -  CDS            str (fragment): STR_KLEPN - Protein inferred from homology: Swiss-Prot protein existence level 3. The aminoglycoside phosphotransferases achieve inactivation of their antibiotic substrates by phosphorylation. From Klebsiella pneumoniae.
   2734..2838    +  promoter       AmpR promoter: bla
   2839..3699    +  CDS            AmpR: β-lactamase; bla; confers resistance to ampicillin, carbenicillin, and related antibiotics
   3870..4458    +  rep_origin     ori: high-copy-number ColE1/pMB1/pBR322/pUC origin of replication
   4641..4694    +  CDS            lacI (fragment): lac repressor; lacI; The lac repressor binds to the lac operator to inhibit transcription in E. coli. This inhibition can be relieved by adding lactose or isopropyl-β-D-thiogalactopyranoside (IPTG).
