[The description below was written by a language model from this plasmid's Addgene catalogue record and pLannotate feature annotations shown in this document.]
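Description:
pU2T4-YFP is a mammalian expression reporter plasmid built on the Clontech pBI backbone, a vector originally designed around a bidirectional Tet-responsive promoter. It is maintained in E. coli as a high-copy plasmid through a ColE1/pUC-type origin and selected with ampicillin via the β-lactamase gene and its native promoter. The record lists no mammalian selection marker, so the construct appears intended for transient transfection.

The synthetic insert, roughly 1 kb and cloned between AgeI and HindIII, places a hybrid regulatory region upstream of a minimal CMV promoter that drives mammalian codon-optimized EYFP. According to the catalogue entry, this region carries six transcription factor binding sites: two Gal4 UAS elements and four Tet operator sites. The automated annotation detects the operator region only as a cluster of short fragments matching various tetO-containing promoters, and it does not label the UAS sites. Because the minimal CMV promoter has little activity on its own, fluorescence should depend on recruitment of activators that bind these sites, such as Gal4- and TetR-based transactivators, so the reporter can respond to either or both inputs. EYFP is followed by an SV40 polyadenylation signal. On the opposite side of the operator cluster, in the reverse orientation, lie a rabbit β-globin intron, a short β-globin coding fragment and the β-globin poly(A) signal. These are most likely remnants of the second arm of the pBI bidirectional cassette, and no gene is annotated there. Small fragments matching SV40 large T antigen, str and lacI appear to be backbone remnants.

The associated publication title concerns multiplexing engineered receptors for multiparametric evaluation of environmental ligands, which suggests the plasmid reads out combined signalling from two receptor-released transcription factors.
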