Addgene plasmid #84548: pU2T4-YFP
Purpose: Hybrid reporter construct with 6 transcription factor binding sites (2 UAS, 4 TetO) driving EYFP
Depositing lab: Joshua Leonard. Depositing organization: Northwestern University. Publication: Multiplexing Engineered Receptors for Multiparametric Evaluation of Environmental Ligands. Hartfield RM, Schwarz KA, Muldoon JJ, Bagheri N, Leonard JN. ACS Synth Biol. 2017 Nov 17;6(11):2042-2055. doi: 10.1021/acssynbio.6b00279. Epub 2017 Aug 23. PubMed 28771312.
Backbone
  Vector backbone: pBI
  Backbone manufacturer: Clontech
  Backbone size w/o insert (bp): 3722
  Total vector size (bp): 4717
  Vector type: Mammalian Expression
Growth in bacteria
  Bacterial resistance: Ampicillin, 100 μg/mL
  Growth temperature: 37°C
  Growth strain: NEB Stable
  Copy number: High Copy
Gene/Insert
  Gene/Insert name: U2T4-EYFP
  Species: Synthetic
  Insert size (bp): 995
  Promoter: CMV-min
  Cloning method: Restriction Enzyme; 5′ cloning site AgeI (not destroyed); 3′ cloning site HindIII (not destroyed)
  Sequencing primers: 5′ gcaatagcatcacaaatttc; 3′ cccataatttttggcagagg
Terms and licenses: Academic/Nonprofit Terms; Industry Terms: Not Available to Industry
How to cite: pU2T4-YFP was a gift from Joshua Leonard (Addgene plasmid # 84548 ; http://n2t.net/addgene:84548 ; RRID:Addgene_84548)
